Addgene plasmid #72112: Ntng1.c-Fc-His
Purpose: Expresses the extracellular region of the Netrin G1, isoform c protein (truncated immediately upstream of propeptide cleavage and GPI-attachement site), C-terminally fused to the Fc region of human IgG1 + 6X histidine tag.
Depositing lab: Woj Wojtowicz. Depositing organization: University of California, Berkeley. Publication: An extracellular biochemical screen reveals that FLRTs and Unc5s mediate neuronal subtype recognition in the retina. Visser JJ, Cheng Y, Perry SC, Chastain AB, Parsa B, Masri SS, Ray TA, Kay JN, Wojtowicz WM. Elife. 2015 Dec 3;4. pii: e08149. doi: 10.7554/eLife.08149. PubMed 26633812.
Backbone
  Vector backbone: pCMVi-SV40ori
  Vector type: Mammalian Expression
Growth in bacteria
  Bacterial resistance: Ampicillin, 100 μg/mL
  Growth temperature: 37°C
  Growth strain: DH5alpha
  Copy number: High Copy
Gene/Insert
  Gene/Insert name: Ntng1.c (alt names: Netrin G1, isoform c; Lmnt1; NCBI gene ID 80883; Reference sequence NM_001163349.1)
  Species: M. musculus (mouse)
  Insert size (bp): 1197
  Entrez Gene: Ntng1 (a.k.a. A930010C08Rik, AI853992, Lmnt1)
  Promoter: CMV
  Tag / fusion protein: Fc-His (C terminal on backbone)
  Cloning method: Restriction Enzyme; 5′ cloning site NotI (not destroyed); 3′ cloning site SpeI (not destroyed)
  Sequencing primers: 5′ GTCAGAGGTAACTCCCGTTGC; 3′ ATCATGAGGGTGTCCTTG
Terms and licenses: Academic/Nonprofit Terms; Industry Terms: Not Available to Industry
How to cite: Ntng1.c-Fc-His was a gift from Woj Wojtowicz (Addgene plasmid # 72112 ; http://n2t.net/addgene:72112 ; RRID:Addgene_72112)
