[The description below was written by a language model from this plasmid's Addgene catalogue record and pLannotate feature annotations shown in this document.]
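Description:
Ntng1.c-Fc-His is a mammalian expression plasmid of about 6.9 kb built on the pCMVi-SV40ori backbone and designed to produce a soluble, secreted form of mouse Netrin G1 isoform c. Transcription is driven by the human cytomegalovirus immediate-early enhancer and promoter, followed by CMV intron A, an element commonly included to boost expression, and is terminated by an SV40 polyadenylation signal. The insert, cloned between NotI and SpeI sites that remain intact, encodes the extracellular region of Ntng1.c truncated just upstream of the propeptide cleavage and GPI-attachment site, so the protein is not tethered to the membrane. It is fused in frame at its C terminus to the Fc region of human IgG1 and a 6X histidine tag, both supplied by the backbone. The Fc portion typically dimerises the fusion and allows capture or detection with Fc-binding reagents, while the His tag permits metal-affinity purification. The His tag is not annotated separately in the feature table, and the automated Ntng1 and IGHG1 annotations overlap slightly at the fusion junction.

In bacteria the plasmid is maintained at high copy through a ColE1/pUC-type origin and selected with ampicillin via the β-lactamase gene. An SV40 enhancer/early promoter region, which contains the SV40 origin implied by the backbone name, can support episomal replication in cells expressing large T antigen. An f1 origin and short remnants of rop, bom and lacZα are also present as backbone carry-over. The associated publication describes an extracellular biochemical screen for interactions among neuronal recognition proteins in the retina, which suggests the construct was used to generate recombinant ectodomain for binding assays.
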