Features (pLannotate 1.2.2; 14 found; start..end, strand, type, name):
     25..408     +  enhancer       CMV enhancer: human cytomegalovirus immediate early enhancer
    410..609     +  promoter       CMV promoter: human cytomegalovirus (CMV) immediate early promoter
    748..1573    +  intron         CMV intron A: human cytomegalovirus intron A (Chapman et al., 1991)
   1610..2875    +  CDS            Ntng1 (fragment): NTNG1_MOUSE - Also known as Kiaa0976, Lmnt1. Experimental evidence at protein level: Swiss-Prot protein existence level 1. Involved in controlling patterning and neuronal circuit formation at the laminar, cellular, subcellular and synaptic levels. Promotes neurite outgrowth of both axons and dendrites. From Mus musculus (Mouse).
   2813..3493    +  CDS            IGHG1 (fragment): IGHG1_HUMAN - Experimental evidence at protein level: Swiss-Prot protein existence level 1. Constant region of immunoglobulin heavy chains. Immunoglobulins, also known as antibodies, are membrane-bound or secreted glycoproteins produced by B lymphocytes. In the recognition phase of humoral immunity, the membrane-bound immunoglobulins serve as receptors which, upon binding of a specific antigen, trigger the clonal expansion and differentiation of B lymphocytes into immunoglobulins- secreting plasma cells. Secreted immunoglobulins mediate the effector phase of humoral immunity, which results in
   3543..3664    +  polyA_signal   SV40 poly(A) signal: SV40 polyadenylation signal
   3873..4461    -  rep_origin     ori: high-copy-number ColE1/pMB1/pBR322/pUC origin of replication
   4632..5492    -  CDS            AmpR: β-lactamase; bla; confers resistance to ampicillin, carbenicillin, and related antibiotics
   5493..5597    -  promoter       AmpR promoter: bla
   5692..5727    +  CDS            rop (fragment): Rop protein, which maintains plasmids at low copy number; rop
   5750..6080    +  promoter       SV40 promoter: SV40 enhancer and early promoter
   6203..6302    +  misc_feature   bom (fragment): basis of mobility region from pBR322
   6330..6758    -  rep_origin     f1 ori (sequence partly withheld): f1 bacteriophage origin of replication; arrow indicates direction of (+) strand synthesis
   6762..6919    -  CDS            lacZα (fragment): LacZα fragment of β-galactosidase; lacZ fragment
>Addgene plasmid #72112 | Ntng1.c-Fc-His | depositor full sequence | sequence record 131298 | Full Sequence
GTCGAGGTCTCGACGGTATCGATTGACATTGATTATTGACTAGCTAGTTATTAATAGTAATCAATTACGG
GGTCATTAGTTCATAGCCCATATATGGAGTTCCGCGTTACATAACTTACGGTAAATGGCCCGCCTGGCTG
ACCGCCCAACGACCCCCGCCCATTGACGTCAATAATGACGTATGTTCCCATAGTAACGCCAATAGGGACT
TTCCATTGACGTCAATGGGTGGAGTATTTACGGTAAACTGCCCACTTGGCAGTACATCAAGTGTATCATA
TGCCAAGTCCGCCCCCTATTGACGTCAATGACGGTAAATGGCCCGCCTGGCATTATGCCCAGTACATGAC
CTTACGGGACTTTCCTACTTGGCAGTACATCTACGTATTAGTCATCGCTATTACCATGGTGATGCGGTTT
TGGCAGTACACCAATGGGCGTGGATAGCGGTTTGACTCACGGGGATTTCCAAGTCTCCACCCCATTGACG
TCAATGGGAGTTTGTTTTGGCACCAAAATCAACGGGACTTTCCAAAATGTCGTAATAACCCCGCCCCGTT
GACGCAAATGGGCGGTAGGCGTGTACGGTGGGAGGTCTATATAAGCAGAGCTCGTTTAGTGAACCGTCAG
ATCGCCTGGAGACGCCATCCACGCTGTTTTGACCTCCATAGAAGACACCGGGACCGATCCAGCCTCCGCG
GCCGGGAACGGTGCATTGGAACGCGGATTCCCCGTGCCAAGAGTGACGTAAGTACCGCCTATAGACTCTA
TAGGCACACCCCTTTGGCTCTTATGCATGCTATACTGTTTTTGGCTTGGGGCCTATACACCCCCGCTTCC
ATATGCTATAGGTGATGGTATAGCTTAGCCTATAGGTGTGGGTTATTGACCATTATTGACCACTCCCCTA
TTGGTGACGATACTTTCCATTACTAATCCATAACATGGCTCTTTGCCACAACTATCTCTATTGGCTATAT
GCCAATACTCTGTCCTTCAGAGACTGACACGGACTCTGTATTTTTACAGGATGGGGTCCCATTTATTATT
TACAAATTCACATATACAACAACGCCGTCCCCCGTGCCCGCAGTTTTTATTAAACATAGCGTGGGATCTC
CACGCGAATCTCGGGTACGTGTTCCGGACATGGGCTCTTCTCCGGTAGCGGCGGAGCTTCCACATCCGAG
CCCTGGTCCCATGCCTCCAGCGGCTCATGGTCGCTCGGCAGCTCCTTGCTCCTAACAGTGGAGGCCAGAC
TTAGGCACAGCACAATGCCCACCACCACCAGTGTGCCGCACAAGGCCGTGGCGGTAGGGTATGTGTCTGA
AAATGAGCTCGGAGATTGGGCTCGCACCGCTGACGCAGATGGAAGACTTAAGGCAGCGGCAGAAGAAGAT
GCAGGCAGCTGAGTTGTTGTATTCTGATAAGAGTCAGAGGTAACTCCCGTTGCGGTGCTGTTAACGGTGG
AGGGCAGTGTAGTCTGAGCAGTACTCGTTGCTGCCGCGCGCGCCACCAGACATAATAGCTGACAGACTAA
CAGACTGTTCCTTTCCATGGGTCTTTTCTGCAGAAGCTTGAATTCTCGAGGATCCGCGGCCGCGCCACCA
TGTATTTGTCAAGATTCCTGTCGATCCATGCCCTGTGGGTGACAGTGTCCTCTGTGATGCAGCCCTACCT
TTTCGTGTGGGGACATTATGATGTATGTAAGAGCCTGATTTACACAGAAGAAGGCAAAGTTTGGGATTAC
ACAGCCTGCCAGCCGGAATCCACGGACATGACCAAGTATCTGAAAGTGAAACTGGACCCTCCGGATATTA
CCTGTGGAGACCCTCCAGAGTCCTTCTGTGCAATGGGCAACCCTTACATGTGCAATAATGAGTGTGATGC
GAGTACCCCTGAACTGGCACACCCTCCTGAGCTGATGTTTGATTTTGAAGGAAGACATCCCTCCACATTT
TGGCAGTCTGCTACTTGGAAGGAGTACCCCAAACCTCTCCAGGTTAACATCACTCTGTCTTGGAGCAAAA
CCATTGAACTCACAGACAACATAGTTATTACCTTTGAATCGGGGCGTCCAGACCAAATGATCCTAGAGAA
ATCTCTCGACTACGGACGAACATGGCAGCCCTATCAGTATTATGCCACAGACTGCCTCCATGCATTCCAC
ATGGACCCGAAATCCGTGAAGGATTTATCTCAGCACACGGTCTTGGAAATCATTTGCACGGAAGAGTACT
CCACTGGGTACTCCACGAATAGCAAAATAATCCACTTCGAGATCAAAGACAGGTTTGCGTTTTTCGCTGG
ACCTCGGCTACGAAATATGGCTTCCCTCTATGGACAGCTGGATACAACCAAGAAACTCAGAGATTTCTTC
ACTGTCACAGACCTGAGGATCAGGCTGTTGAGACCCGCCGTTGGGGAAATATTTGTAGATGAACTACATT
TGGCACGTTACTTTTATGCGATCTCAGACATAAAGGTGCGAGGAAGGTGCAAGTGCAACCTGCATGCCAC
TTCGTGTTTGTATGACAACAGCAAACTGACATGTGAATGTGAGCACAACACTACAGGTCCCGACTGTGGG
AAATGCAAGAAGAACTACCAGGGCCGACCTTGGAGCCCCGGCTCATACCTCCCCATCCCCAAAGGCACCG
CAAACACCTGTATCCCCAGCATTTCCAGTATCGGTACTAATGTCTGCGACAATGAGCTCCTGCACTGCCA
GAATGGAGGGACCTGCCAGAACAATGTGCGCTGCGCGTGCCCAGACGCCTACACCGGCATCCTCTGTGAG
AAGCTAACTAGTGACAAAACTCACACATGCCCACCGTGCCCAGCACCTGAACTCCTGGGGGGACCGTCAG
TCTTCCTCTTCCCCCCAAAACCCAAGGACACCCTCATGATCTCCCGGACCCCTGAGGTCACATGCGTGGT
GGTGGACGTGAGCCACGAAGACCCTGAGGTCAAGTTCAACTGGTACGTGGACGGCGTGGAGGTGCATAAT
GCCAAGACAAAGCCGCGGGAGGAGCAGTACAACAGCACGTACCGTGTGGTCAGCGTCCTCACCGTCCTGC
ACCAGGACTGGCTGAATGGCAAGGAGTACAAGTGCAAGGTCTCCAACAAAGCCCTCCCAGCCCCCATCGA
GAAAACCATCTCCAAAGCCAAAGGGCAGCCCCGAGAACCACAGGTGTATACCCTGCCCCCATCCCGGGAT
GAGCTGACCAAGAACCAGGTCAGCCTGACCTGCCTGGTCAAAGGCTTCTATCCCAGCGACATCGCCGTGG
AGTGGGAGAGCAATGGGCAGCCGGAGAACAACTACAAGACCACGCCTCCCGTGCTGGACTCCGACGGCTC
CTTCTTCCTCTACAGCAAGCTCACCGTGGACAAGAGCAGGTGGCAGCAGGGGAACGTCTTCTCATGCTCC
GTGATGCATGAGGCTCTGCACAACCACTACACGCAGAAGAGCCTCTCCCTGTCTCCGGGTAAAGGCGGCC
ATCATCACCATCACCATTAATCTAGAGATCTTATTAAAGCAGAACTTGTTTATTGCAGCTTATAATGGTT
ACAAATAAAGCAATAGCATCACAAATTTCACAAATAAAGCATTTTTTTCACTGCATTCTAGTTGTGGTTT
GTCCAAACTCATCAATGTATCTTATCATGTCTGGTCGACTCTAGCTAGACTCTTCCGCTTCCTCGCTCAC
TGACTCGCTGCGCTCGGTCGTTCGGCTGCGGCGAGCGGTATCAGCTCACTCAAAGGCGGTAATACGGTTA
TCCACAGAATCAGGGGATAACGCAGGAAAGAACATGTGAGCAAAAGGCCAGCAAAAGGCCAGGAACCGTA
AAAAGGCCGCGTTGCTGGCGTTTTTCCATAGGCTCCGCCCCCCTGACGAGCATCACAAAAATCGACGCTC
AAGTCAGAGGTGGCGAAACCCGACAGGACTATAAAGATACCAGGCGTTTCCCCCTGGAAGCTCCCTCGTG
CGCTCTCCTGTTCCGACCCTGCCGCTTACCGGATACCTGTCCGCCTTTCTCCCTTCGGGAAGCGTGGCGC
TTTCTCATAGCTCACGCTGTAGGTATCTCAGTTCGGTGTAGGTCGTTCGCTCCAAGCTGGGCTGTGTGCA
CGAACCCCCCGTTCAGCCCGACCGCTGCGCCTTATCCGGTAACTATCGTCTTGAGTCCAACCCGGTAAGA
CACGACTTATCGCCACTGGCAGCAGCCACTGGTAACAGGATTAGCAGAGCGAGGTATGTAGGCGGTGCTA
CAGAGTTCTTGAAGTGGTGGCCTAACTACGGCTACACTAGAAGAACAGTATTTGGTATCTGCGCTCTGCT
GAAGCCAGTTACCTTCGGAAAAAGAGTTGGTAGCTCTTGATCCGGCAAACAAACCACCGCTGGTAGCGGT
GGTTTTTTTGTTTGCAAGCAGCAGATTACGCGCAGAAAAAAAGGATCTCAAGAAGATCCTTTGATCTTTT
CTACGGGGTCTGACGCTCAGTGGAACGAAAACTCACGTTAAGGGATTTTGGTCATGAGATTATCAAAAAG
GATCTTCACCTAGATCCTTTTAAATTAAAAATGAAGTTTTAAATCAATCTAAAGTATATATGAGTAAACT
TGGTCTGACAGTTACCAATGCTTAATCAGTGAGGCACCTATCTCAGCGATCTGTCTATTTCGTTCATCCA
TAGTTGCCTGACTCCCCGTCGTGTAGATAACTACGATACGGGAGGGCTTACCATCTGGCCCCAGTGCTGC
AATGATACCGCGAGACCCACGCTCACCGGCTCCAGATTTATCAGCAATAAACCAGCCAGCCGGAAGGGCC
GAGCGCAGAAGTGGTCCTGCAACTTTATCCGCCTCCATCCAGTCTATTAATTGTTGCCGGGAAGCTAGAG
TAAGTAGTTCGCCAGTTAATAGTTTGCGCAACGTTGTTGCCATTGCTACAGGCATCGTGGTGTCACGCTC
GTCGTTTGGTATGGCTTCATTCAGCTCCGGTTCCCAACGATCAAGGCGAGTTACATGATCCCCCATGTTG
TGCAAAAAAGCGGTTAGCTCCTTCGGTCCTCCGATCGTTGTCAGAAGTAAGTTGGCCGCAGTGTTATCAC
TCATGGTTATGGCAGCACTGCATAATTCTCTTACTGTCATGCCATCCGTAAGATGCTTTTCTGTGACTGG
TGAGTACTCAACCAAGTCATTCTGAGAATAGTGTATGCGGCGACCGAGTTGCTCTTGCCCGGCGTCAATA
CGGGATAATACCGCGCCACATAGCAGAACTTTAAAAGTGCTCATCATTGGAAAACGTTCTTCGGGGCGAA
AACTCTCAAGGATCTTACCGCTGTTGAGATCCAGTTCGATGTAACCCACTCGTGCACCCAACTGATCTTC
AGCATCTTTTACTTTCACCAGCGTTTCTGGGTGAGCAAAAACAGGAAGGCAAAATGCCGCAAAAAAGGGA
ATAAGGGCGACACGGAAATGTTGAATACTCATACTCTTCCTTTTTCAATATTATTGAAGCATTTATCAGG
GTTATTGTCTCATGAGCGGATACATATTTGAATGTATTTAGAAAAATAAACAAATAGGGGTTCCGCGCAC
ATTTCCCCGAAAAGTGCCACCTGACGTCTAAGAAACCATTATTATCATGACATTAACCTATAAAAATAGG
CGTATCACGAGGCCCTTTCGTCTCGCGCGTTTCGGTGATGACGGTGAAAACCTCTGACACATGCAGCTCC
CGGAGGAATGTGTGTCAGTTAGGGTGTGGAAAGTCCCCAGGCTCCCCAGGCAGGCAGAAGTATGCAAAGC
ATGCATCTCAATTAGTCAGCAACCAGGTGTGGAAAGTCCCCAGGCTCCCCAGCAGGCAGAAGTATGCAAA
GCATGCATCTCAATTAGTCAGCAACCATAGTCCCGCCCCTAACTCCGCCCATCCCGCCCCTAACTCCGCC
CAGTTCCGCCCATTCTCCGCCCCATGGCTGACTAATTTTTTTTATTTATGCAGAGGCCGAGGCCGCCTCT
GCCTCTGAGCTATTCCAGAAGTAGTGAGGAGGCTTTTTTGGAGGCCTAGGCTTTTGCAAAAAGCTCCCGG
GAGCTTGTATATCCATTTTCGTCCCGGAGACGGTCACAGCTTGTCTGTAAGCGGATGCCGGGAGCAGACA
AGCCCGTCAGGGCGCGTCAGCGGGTGTTGGCGGGTGTCGGGGCTGGCTTAACTATGCGGCATCAGAGCAG
ATTGTACTGAGAGTGCACCATATGCGGTGTGAAATACCGCACAGATGCGTAAGGAGAAAATACCGCATCA
GGAAATTGTAAGCGTTAATATTTTGTTAAAATTCGCGTTAAATTTTTGTTAAATCAGCTCATTTTTTAAC
CAATAGGCCGAAATCGGCAAAATCCCTTATAAATCAAAAGAATAGACCGAGATAGGGT
[37 nt withheld, positions 6429-6465]
AAAGAACGTGGACTCCAACGTCAAAGG
[49 nt withheld, positions 6493-6541]
T
[91 nt withheld, positions 6543-6633]
G
[124 nt withheld, positions 6635-6758]
CCATTCGCCATTCAGGCTGCGCAACTGTTGGGAAGGGCGATCGGTGCGGGCCTCTTCGCTATTACGCCAG
CTGGCGAAAGGGGGATGTGCTGCAAGGCGATTAAGTTGGGTAACGCCAGGGTTTTCCCAGTCACGACGTT
GTAAAACGACGGCCAGTGAATT
