>Addgene plasmid #72112 | Ntng1.c-Fc-His | addgene partial sequence | sequence record 139129 | pMRB101-F 5'-aagatgcaggcagctgagtt-3'
ACGGTGGAGGGCAGTGTAGTCTGAGCAGTACTCGTTGCTGCCGCGCGCGCCACCAGACATAATAGCTGAC
AGACTAACAGACTGTTCCTTTCCATGGGTCTTTTCTGCAGAAGCTTGAATTCTCGAGGATCCGCGGCCGC
GCCACCATGTATTTGTCAAGATTCCTGTCGATCCATGCCCTGTGGGTGACAGTGTCCTCTGTGATGCAGC
CCTACCTTTTCGTGTGGGGACATTATGATGTATGTAAGAGCCTGATTTACACAGAAGAAGGCAAAGTTTG
GGATTACACAGCCTGCCAGCCGGAATCCACGGACATGACCAAGTATCTGAAAGTGAAACTGGACCCTCCG
GATATTACCTGTGGAGACCCTCCAGAGTCCTTCTGTGCAATGGGCAACCCTTACATGTGCAATAATGAGT
GTGATGCGAGTACCCCTGAACTGGCACACCCTCCTGAGCTGATGTTTGATTTTGAAGGAAGACATCCCTC
CACATTTTGGCAGTCTGCTACTTGGAAGGAGTACCCCAAACCTCTCCAGGTTAACATCACTCTGTCTTGG
AGCAAAACCATTGAACTCACAGACAACATAGTTATTACCTTTGAATCGGGGCGTCCAGACCAAATGATCC
TAGAGAAATCTCTCGACTACGGACGAACATGGCAGCCCTATCAGTATTATGCCACAGACTGCCTCCATGC
ATTCCACATGGACCCGAAATCCGTGAAGGATTTATCTCAGCACACGGTCTTGGAAATCATTTGCACGGAA
GAGTACTCCACTGGGTACTCCACGAATAGCAAA
