>Addgene plasmid #72112 | Ntng1.c-Fc-His | addgene partial sequence | sequence record 139131 | SV40pA-R 5'-GAAATTTGTGATGCTATTGC-3'
ATAAGATCTCTAGATTAATGGTGATGGTGATGATGGCCGCCTTTACCCGGAGACAGGGAGAGGCTCTTCT
GCGTGTAGTGGTTGTGCAGAGCCTCATGCATCACGGAGCATGAGAAGACGTTCCCCTGCTGCCACCTGCT
CTTGTCCACGGTGAGCTTGCTGTAGAGGAAGAAGGAGCCGTCGGAGTCCAGCACGGGAGGCGTGGTCTTG
TAGTTGTTCTCCGGCTGCCCATTGCTCTCCCACTCCACGGCGATGTCGCTGGGATAGAAGCCTTTGACCA
GGCAGGTCAGGCTGACCTGGTTCTTGGTCAGCTCATCCCGGGATGGGGGCAGGGTATACACCTGTGGTTC
TCGGGGCTGCCCTTTGGCTTTGGAGATGGTTTTCTCGATGGGGGCTGGGAGGGCTTTGTTGGAGACCTTG
CACTTGTACTCCTTGCCATTCAGCCAGTCCTGGTGCAGGACGGTGAGGACGCTGACCACACGGTACGTGC
TGTTGTACTGCTCCTCCCGCGGCTTTGTCTTGGCATTATGCACCTCCACGCCGTCCACGTACCAGTTGAA
CTTGACCTCAGGGTCTTCGTGGCTCACGTCCACCACCACGCATGTGACCTCAGGGGTCCGGGAGATCATG
AGGGTGTCCTTGGGTTTTGGGGGGAAGAGGAAGACTGACGGTCCCCCCAGGAGTTCAGGTGCTGGGCACG
GTGGGCATGTGTGAGTTTTGTCACTAGTTAGCTTCTCACAGAGGATGCCGGTGTAGGCGTCTGGGCACGC
GCAGCGCACATTGTTCTGGCAGGTCCCTCCATTCTGGCAGTGCAGGAGCTCATTGTCGCAGACATTAGTA
CCGATACTGGAAATGCTGGGGATACAGGTGTTTGCG
